>Addgene plasmid #131043 | HP21-TPI-PTC1 | addgene full sequence | sequence record 255918 | Addgene NGS Result
GACGGATCGGGAGATCTCCCGATCCCCTATGGTGCACTCTCAGTACAATCTGCTCTGATGCCGCATAGTT
AAGCCAGTATCTGCTCCCTGCTTGTGTGTTGGAGGTCGCTGAGTAGTGCGCGAGCAAAATTTAAACTACA
ACAAGGCAAGGCTTGACCGACAATTGCATGAAGAATCTGCTTAGGGTTAGGCGTTTTGCGCTGCTTCGCG
ATGTACGGGCCAGATATACGCGTTGACATTGATTATTGACTAGTTATTAATAGTAATCAATTACGGGGTC
ATTAGTTCATAGCCCATATATGGAGTTCCGCGTTACATAACTTACGGTAAATGGCCCGCCTGGCTGACCG
CCCAACGACCCCCGCCCATTGACGTCAATAATGACGTATGTTCCCATAGTAACGCCAATAGGGACTTTCC
ATTGACGTCAATGGGTGGAGTATTTACGGTAAACTGCCCACTTGGCAGTACATCAAGTGTATCATATGCC
AAGTACGCCCCCTATTGACGTCAATGACGGTAAATGGCCCGCCTGGCATTATGCCCAGTACATGACCTTA
TGGGACTTTCCTACTTGGCAGTACATCAAGTGTATCATATGCCAAGTACGCCCCCTATTGACGTCAATGA
CGGTAAATGGCCCGCCTGGCATTATGCCCAGTACATGACCTTATGGGACTTTCCTACTTGGCAGTACATC
TACGTATTAGTCATCGCTATTACCATGGTGATGCGGTTTTGGCAGTACATCAATGGGCGTGGATAGCGGT
TTGACTCACGGGGATTTCCAAGTCTCCACCCCATTGACGTCAATGGGAGTTTGTTTTGGCACCAAAATCA
ACGGGACTTTCCAAAATGTCGTAACAACTCCGCCCCATTGACGCAAATGGGCGGTAGGCGTGTACGGTGG
GAGGTCTATATAAGCAGAGCTCTCCCTATCAGTGATAGAGATCTCCCTATCAGTGATAGAGATCGTCGAC
GAGCTCGTTTAGTGAACCGTCAGATCGCCTGGAGACGCCATCCACGCTGTTTTGACCTCCATAGAAGACA
CCGGGACCGATCCAGCCTCCGGACTCTAGCGTTTAAACTTCCCTGCGGTCCACCACGGCCGATATCACGG
CCGTGGTGGACCGCAGGGAAGCTTGCCACCATGGGCGCCATCATACACGCGGCCGCAATCATCGGTCCGG
GTGGATCTGGAGGTGGAGGTTCTGGAGGAGAAGAACTTTTGAGCAAGAATTATCATCTTGAGAACGAAGT
GGCTCGTCTTAAGAAAGGTTCTGGCAGTGGAGAAGAACTGCTTTCAAAGAATTACCACCTGGAAAATGAG
GTAGCTAGACTGAAAAAGGGGAGCGGAAGTGGGGAGGAGTTGCTGAGCAAAAATTATCATTTGGAGAACG
AAGTAGCACGACTAAAGAAAGGGTCCGGATCGGGTGAGGAGTTACTCTCGAAAAATTATCATCTCGAAAA
CGAAGTGGCTCGGCTAAAAAAGGGCAGTGGTTCTGGAGAAGAGCTATTATCTAAAAACTACCACCTCGAA
AATGAGGTGGCACGCTTAAAAAAGGGAAGTGGCAGTGGTGAAGAGCTACTATCCAAGAATTATCATCTTG
AGAACGAGGTAGCGCGTTTGAAGAAGGGTTCCGGCTCAGGAGAGGAACTGCTCTCGAAGAACTATCATCT
TGAAAATGAGGTCGCTCGATTAAAAAAGGGATCGGGCAGTGGTGAGGAACTACTTTCAAAGAATTACCAC
CTCGAAAACGAAGTAGCTCGATTAAAGAAAGGTTCAGGGTCGGGTGAAGAATTACTGAGTAAAAATTATC
ATCTGGAAAATGAGGTAGCGAGACTAAAAAAGGGGAGTGGTTCTGGCGAAGAGTTGCTATCGAAAAATTA
TCATCTTGAGAACGAAGTTGCTAGGCTCAAAAAGGGCTCAGGCTCAGGCGAGGAGTTGCTCTCGAAAAAC
TACCACTTGGAAAATGAGGTCGCGAGGTTGAAAAAGGGGAGCGGGTCGGGCGAGGAGTTATTGAGCAAAA
ACTATCATTTAGAGAACGAAGTCGCGCGCTTAAAGAAAGGCTCGGGCTCGGGCGAAGAACTCTTATCGAA
GAACTACCACCTCGAAAATGAGGTCGCCAGGTTGAAAAAGGGCAGTGGCAGCGGGGAGGAACTCTTGAGC
AAGAACTACCACTTGGAGAATGAGGTCGCGAGATTGAAGAAAGGGTCGGGGAGCGGCGAGGAATTGCTCA
GCAAGAATTATCATTTGGAGAACGAAGTCGCCAGGCTCAAGAAAGGCTCGGGGTCGGGGGAGGAATTGTT
GAGTAAAAACTACCACTTGGAAAATGAAGTCGCCAGGCTCAAAAAAGGGAGTGGGAGCGGCGAAGAGTTA
TTGAGCAAAAATTACCACTTGGAGAACGAAGTGGCAAGGCTCAAGAAAGGGAGCGGCAGCGGGGAGGAGC
TCTTATCGAAGAACTACCACTTAGAGAATGAAGTCGCCCGCTTGAAGAAAGGCTCGGGGAGCGGGGAAGA
GCTCTTGAGCAAGAACTACCACTTGGAAAATGAGGTGGCGCGCTTGAAGAAAGGGAGCGGGAGCGGGGAA
GAGTTACTATCTAAGAATTATCATCTCGAGAACGAGGTGGCTCGACTAAAGAAGGGCTCCGGCAGTGGGG
AGGAACTCCTGTCGAAGAACTATCATCTTGAAAATGAGGTTGCAAGACTTAAAAAGGGGTCCGGATCAGG
TGAGGAACTACTCAGTAAGAATTACCACCTGGAAAACGAAGTTGCACGTTTGAAGAAAGGATCAGGATCA
GGCGAAGAACTGCTCTCAAAAGATTATCATTTGGAAAATGAGGTTGCACGTTTAAAAAAGGGAAGTGGCA
GTGGTGAGGAACTTCTGTCGAAAAATTATCATCTCGAGAATGAAGTAGCCCGACTTAAAAAGGGTTCTGG
CTCGGGTCAGCGGCCGCACCGGTCATCTGAGCTGATTAAAGAAAATATGCATATGAAGCTGTATATGGAG
GGGACAGTGGACAATCACCATTTCAAATGTACATCTGAAGGAGAGGGGAAACCCTATGAAGGAACACAGA
CAATGAGGATCAAAGTGGTGGAGGGGGGCCCCCTGCCTTTCGCTTTTGACATTCTGGCTACCAGCTTTCT
GTATGGAAGCAAGACTTTCATCAACCATACCCAGGGAATTCCTGATTTCTTTAAACAGTCCTTCCCTGAG
GGATTTACATGGGAACGGGTGACAACTTACGAGGACGGCGGGGTGCTGACCGCCACTCAGGATACAAGCC
TGCAGGACGGCTGCCTGATCTATAATGTGAAGATCAGAGGCGTGAACTTCACTTCCAATGGCCCCGTGAT
GCAGAAGAAGACCCTGGGCTGGGAGGCATTCACTGAGACTCTGTACCCAGCTGACGGGGGACTGGAAGGG
CGCAACGATATGGCACTGAAACTGGTGGGGGGAAGCCATCTGATTGCAAACATTAAAACTACATACCGCT
CTAAAAAACCCGCAAAAAACCTGAAAATGCCAGGCGTGTATTACGTGGATTACCGCCTGGAGCGCATCAA
AGAGGCTAATAACGAGACCTACGTGGAACAGCACGAGGTGGCTGTGGCTCGCTACTGCGATCTGCCTTCT
AAGCTGGGACACAAACTGAACGATATCTAACCCTCCAGGAAGTTCTTCGTTGGGGGAAACTGGAAGATGA
ACGGGCGGAAGCAGAGTCTGGGGGAGCTCATCGGCACTCTGAACGCGGCCAAGGTGCCGGCCGACACCGG
TAAGCCCTCGCCGAGGAGGGGTCTGGCCGGGCCGGGGCCGGGGCCGGGGCAGGAGTGGCAGCGCCCTCTC
CCGAGGCCCCGAGGCCCCGAGGCCGGTATCCGCGCGGACCTGATGCAGGGCTGTGGGACGAGGGCCGCTG
GGGTCCGGGCAGGGGCCTCGCAGCCGCAGCCCCGTCGGTGCGTCGAGGGGGCAGGGCGGAGCACATGATG
CCCCTTGGACTATGGGGCAGGTAAGGACGTTTTCTTCCCTTCGGCAACCTGAACGACTCCCGCCTTCCAC
GGAAGGGACCGAGCCCGTGCCAAACAGGCTGAGCGATTTGGGAGTGAGGAGCCATCCTACCGCTTTCCCC
AACCTGGAAACAGCAAAGCGCAAGGCCTCTGAGTCAGTTAGGTCTCTGCCACCCACGGGCAAAGGATGCT
CTCCTCCATCCTCCTTCCTCCCTCCACCGAAATCGGAGAGCCGCGGGCCTGATCCAAAGAGGCATCCCCT
TCTCGTTCATTCCCCAGAGGCCTCAATACAAACCCCAGGAGTTGGCCCCTCTCCTTTTGCTACAAATCCT
TGCCTTGCAAAGGGGAGGTGAGGATGGGCTATTTTAGAAGGGAAGCAGGGTTGCTCCCTGGAGAATGCTG
AGTCTGTGAGGTGCCTATGCCGAGAATAGGTCGAGGAAATTGGAGCCCCAGCTGTTAAAAGAGCAGAGGG
CAGGGTGAGGGCCGTGGCCTCTCAGGGGTATCTGGAAGGCTCTTCGAGTTGAGTGCAGACCCAGCCTGGG
CTGGAAAATGGACAAAGGTCATCTTGCTGGGGTGAAAAGGGGGAGAGCAGAACCAAGAAGAAGAGGGTGA
GGGCTGGGGGGCTCCAGGGCACTGGTTAGGAATTGTGGGGAATGAAGGCTTTCTTTAGTCTCATCCCCCT
GTGGTACCATCTTGTCCTCAGAGGTGGTTTGTGCTCCCCCTACTGCCTATATCGACTTCGCCCGGCAGAA
GCTAGATCCCAAGATTGCTGTGGCTGCGCAGAACTGCTACAAAGTGACTAATGGGGCTTTTACTGGGGAG
ATCAGGTGAGATCGAGGTGGAGAGGGGTGTGTGGGACCCTTCCCTCACTTTCCTCGTTGAGGGGAAAGCC
ACAGGGTGGGCTCCCTGCTGAACCTTGGCTTCATCTCTTCCTTTAGCCCTGGCATGATCAAAGACTGCGG
AGCCACGTGGGTGGTCCTGGGGCACTCAGAGAGAAGGCATGTCTTTGGGGAGTCAGATGAGGTTAGTAGC
CAAGAGAGAAGATAAGGGATGTCTTTTTCCAAGAAGGATGTCTCACCAAGTCTGTTTCTCAACAGCTGAT
TGGGCAGAAAGTGGCCCATGCTCTGGCAGAGGGACTCGGAGTAATCGCCTGCATTGGGGAGAAGCTAGAT
GAAAGGGAAGCTGGCATCACTGAGAAGGTTGTTTTCGAGCAGACAAAGGTCATCGCAGGTATCTCTGGAG
AAAGGGACCTTTGAGCCTATCCAGGGCCACAGAGACTCAGAGGGTAGGGTCAGGCCCTGGAGCCTGTCTT
GGTCCCCATGCTGATCCAGAAAAGGAAAAAGGGGAGGGGGAGTGACAATCTTTGCTTGGGGCCTATGACT
TCTCCAGCCCCAAGGTAGATGCCACCTGGAAATCCCCCAATGTCCACTAGGGGGCAGTAGGCCACCGTTC
TTCGTACTCCGGAGAACCTGGCTGGAGAGCTCTTTCTTGTTCACCCTTCCCTCCATCTGTATCTCTGCCC
TGCAGATAACGTGAAGGACTGGAGCAAGGTCGTCCTGGCCTATGAGCCTGTGTGGGCCATTGGTACTGGC
AAGACTGCAACACCCCAACAGGTAACCGGGCCCAGGAGCCCTGCCCTCATCCCAGCCTGCCTCAATAGGT
TTGGACAGACACAGCCCACATGGGGCAACCCCTTATTTCAAAGACACAGAGACCTTGAACCCAGAGACAG
TGACTTGTCCAAGGGCATCCAGTCCAGGGCCTGGCTTGGATCAGAGCCCTGGTACTCTGACTCAGTCAGA
AACCACACTAAGTGTCCACTGGTGCCAGTGATTTTTCCTCTTAGAGAGGCAGAAAAGGTCTTACTTAGGC
CAGCTTCTTGTTCTAGGCCCAGGAAGTACACGAGAAGCTCCGAGGATGGCTGAAGTCCAACGTCTCTGAT
GCGGTGGCTCAGAGCACCCGTATCATTTATGGAGGTGAGTGGCTTTGGTTCCCGGCTGAGGTGGAGTGGG
CTGAGGACTAGACTGAGCCCTCGGACATGGAGGTGGGGATGGGGCAGACTCATCCCATTCTTGACCAAGC
CCTTGTTCTGCTCCCTTCCCAGGCTCTGTGACTGGGGCAACCTGCAAGGAGCTGGCCAGCCAGCCTGATG
TGGATGGCTTCCTTGTGGGTGGTGCTTCCCTCAAGCCCGAATTCGTGGACATCATCAATGCCAAACAATG
AGCCCCATCCATCTTCCCTACCCTTCCTGCCAAGCCAGGGACTGCTAGCCCGGTTGTACAGGTACCGGAT
CCTAAGGTACCTAATTGCCTAGAAAGGAGCAGACGATATGGCGTCGCTCCCTGCAGGTCGACTCTAGAAA
CCAGCAGAGCATATGGGCTCGCTGGCTGCAGTATTCCCGGGTTCATTAGATCCTAAGGTACCTAATTGCC
TAGAAAGGAGCAGACGATATGGCGTCGCTCCCTGCAGGTCGACTCTAGAAACCAGCAGAGCATATGGGCT
CGCTGGCTGCAGTATTCCCGGGTTCATTAGATCCTAAGGTACCTAATTGCCTAGAAAGGAGCAGACGATA
TGGCGTCGCTCCCTGCAGGTCGACTCTAGAAACCAGCAGAGCATATGGGCTCGCTGGCTGCAGTATTCCC
GGGTTCATTAGATCCTAAGGTACCTAATTGCCTAGAAAGGAGCAGACGATATGGCGTCGCTCCCTGCAGG
TCGACTCTAGAAACCAGCAGAGCATATGGGCTCGCTGGCTGCAGTATTCCCGGGTTCATTAGATCCTAAG
GTACCTAATTGCCTAGAAAGGAGCAGACGATATGGCGTCGCTCCCTGCAGGTCGACTCTAGAAACCAGCA
GAGCATATGGGCTCGCTGGCTGCAGTATTCCCGGGTTCATTAGATCCTAAGGTACCTAATTGCCTAGAAA
GGAGCAGACGATATGGCGTCGCTCCCTGCAGGTCGACTCTAGAAACCAGCAGAGCATATGGGCTCGCTGG
CTGCAGTATTCCCGGGTTCATTAGATCCTAAGGTACCTAATTGCCTAGAAAGGAGCAGACGATATGGCGT
CGCTCCCTGCAGGTCGACTCTAGAAACCAGCAGAGCATATGGGCTCGCTGGCTGCAGTATTCCCGGGTTC
ATTAGATCCTAAGGTACCTAATTGCCTAGAAAGGAGCAGACGATATGGCGTCGCTCCCTGCAGGTCGACT
CTAGAAACCAGCAGAGCATATGGGCTCGCTGGCTGCAGTATTCCCGGGTTCATTAGATCCTAAGGTACCT
AATTGCCTAGAAAGGAGCAGACGATATGGCGTCGCTCCCTGCAGGTCGACTCTAGAAACCAGCAGAGCAT
ATGGGCTCGCTGGCTGCAGTATTCCCGGGTTCATTAGATCCTAAGGTACCTAATTGCCTAGAAAGGAGCA
GACGATATGGCGTCGCTCCCTGCAGGTCGACTCTAGAAACCAGCAGAGCATATGGGCTCGCTGGCTGCAG
TATTCCCGGGTTCATTAGATCCTAAGGTACCTAATTGCCTAGAAAGGAGCAGACGATATGGCGTCGCTCC
CTGCAGGTCGACTCTAGAAACCAGCAGAGCATATGGGCTCGCTGGCTGCAGTATTCCCGGGTTCATTAGA
TCCTAAGGTACCTAATTGCCTAGAAAGGAGCAGACGATATGGCGTCGCTCCCTGCAGGTCGACTCTAGAA
ACCAGCAGAGCATATGGGCTCGCTGGCTGCAGTATTCCCGGGTTCATTAGATCTCGCGAAGGGCGAATTC
ACGAGGCGCGCCCGGATCGCGATCGCAATCTTAATTAACTCGAGTCTAGAGGGCCCGTTTAAACCCGCTG
ATCAGCCTCGACTGTGCCTTCTAGTTGCCAGCCATCTGTTGTTTGCCCCTCCCCCGTGCCTTCCTTGACC
CTGGAAGGTGCCACTCCCACTGTCCTTTCCTAATAAAATGAGGAAATTGCATCGCATTGTCTGAGTAGGT
GTCATTCTATTCTGGGGGGTGGGGTGGGGCAGGACAGCAAGGGGGAGGATTGGGAAGACAATAGCAGGCA
TGCTGGGGATGCGGTGGGCTCTATGGCTTCTGAGGCGGAAAGAACCAGCTGGGGCTCTAGGGGGTATCCC
C
[124 nt withheld, positions 8122-8245]
C
[91 nt withheld, positions 8247-8337]
A
[49 nt withheld, positions 8339-8387]
CCTTTGACGTTGGAGTCCACGTTCTTT
[37 nt withheld, positions 8415-8451]
ACCCTATCTCGGTCTATTCTTTTGATTTATAAGGGATTTTGCCGATTTCGGCCTATTGGTTAAAAAATGA
GCTGATTTAACAAAAATTTAACGCGAATTAATTCTGTGGAATGTGTGTCAGTTAGGGTGTGGAAAGTCCC
CAGGCTCCCCAGCAGGCAGAAGTATGCAAAGCATGCATCTCAATTAGTCAGCAACCAGGTGTGGAAAGTC
CCCAGGCTCCCCAGCAGGCAGAAGTATGCAAAGCATGCATCTCAATTAGTCAGCAACCATAGTCCCGCCC
CTAACTCCGCCCATCCCGCCCCTAACTCCGCCCAGTTCCGCCCATTCTCCGCCCCATGGCTGACTAATTT
TTTTTATTTATGCAGAGGCCGAGGCCGCCTCTGCCTCTGAGCTATTCCAGAAGTAGTGAGGAGGCTTTTT
TGGAGGCCTAGGCTTTTGCAAAAAGCTCCCGGGAGCTTGTATATCCATTTTCGGATCTGATCAGCACGTG
TTGACAATTAATCATCGGCATAGTATATCGGCATAGTATAATACGACAAGGTGAGGAACTAAACCATGGC
CAAGTTGACCAGTGCCGTTCCGGTGCTCACCGCGCGCGACGTCGCCGGAGCGGTCGAGTTCTGGACCGAC
CGGCTCGGGTTCTCCCGGGACTTCGTGGAGGACGACTTCGCCGGTGTGGTCCGGGACGACGTGACCCTGT
TCATCAGCGCGGTCCAGGACCAGGTGGTGCCGGACAACACCCTGGCCTGGGTGTGGGTGCGCGGCCTGGA
CGAGCTGTACGCCGAGTGGTCGGAGGTCGTGTCCACGAACTTCCGGGACGCCTCCGGGCCGGCCATGACC
GAGATCGGCGAGCAGCCGTGGGGGCGGGAGTTCGCCCTGCGCGACCCGGCCGGCAACTGCGTGCACTTCG
TGGCCGAGGAGCAGGACTGACACGTGCTACGAGATTTCGATTCCACCGCCGCCTTCTATGAAAGGTTGGG
CTTCGGAATCGTTTTCCGGGACGCCGGCTGGATGATCCTCCAGCGCGGGGATCTCATGCTGGAGTTCTTC
GCCCACCCCAACTTGTTTATTGCAGCTTATAATGGTTACAAATAAAGCAATAGCATCACAAATTTCACAA
ATAAAGCATTTTTTTCACTGCATTCTAGTTGTGGTTTGTCCAAACTCATCAATGTATCTTATCATGTCTG
TATACCGTCGACCTCTAGCTAGAGCTTGGCGTAATCATGGTCATAGCTGTTTCCTGTGTGAAATTGTTAT
CCGCTCACAATTCCACACAACATACGAGCCGGAAGCATAAAGTGTAAAGCCTGGGGTGCCTAATGAGTGA
GCTAACTCACATTAATTGCGTTGCGCTCACTGCCCGCTTTCCAGTCGGGAAACCTGTCGTGCCAGCTGCA
TTAATGAATCGGCCAACGCGCGGGGAGAGGCGGTTTGCGTATTGGGCGCTCTTCCGCTTCCTCGCTCACT
GACTCGCTGCGCTCGGTCGTTCGGCTGCGGCGAGCGGTATCAGCTCACTCAAAGGCGGTAATACGGTTAT
CCACAGAATCAGGGGATAACGCAGGAAAGAACATGTGAGCAAAAGGCCAGCAAAAGGCCAGGAACCGTAA
AAAGGCCGCGTTGCTGGCGTTTTTCCATAGGCTCCGCCCCCCTGACGAGCATCACAAAAATCGACGCTCA
AGTCAGAGGTGGCGAAACCCGACAGGACTATAAAGATACCAGGCGTTTCCCCCTGGAAGCTCCCTCGTGC
GCTCTCCTGTTCCGACCCTGCCGCTTACCGGATACCTGTCCGCCTTTCTCCCTTCGGGAAGCGTGGCGCT
TTCTCATAGCTCACGCTGTAGGTATCTCAGTTCGGTGTAGGTCGTTCGCTCCAAGCTGGGCTGTGTGCAC
GAACCCCCCGTTCAGCCCGACCGCTGCGCCTTATCCGGTAACTATCGTCTTGAGTCCAACCCGGTAAGAC
ACGACTTATCGCCACTGGCAGCAGCCACTGGTAACAGGATTAGCAGAGCGAGGTATGTAGGCGGTGCTAC
AGAGTTCTTGAAGTGGTGGCCTAACTACGGCTACACTAGAAGAACAGTATTTGGTATCTGCGCTCTGCTG
AAGCCAGTTACCTTCGGAAAAAGAGTTGGTAGCTCTTGATCCGGCAAACAAACCACCGCTGGTAGCGGTG
GTTTTTTTGTTTGCAAGCAGCAGATTACGCGCAGAAAAAAAGGATCTCAAGAAGATCCTTTGATCTTTTC
TACGGGGTCTGACGCTCAGTGGAACGAAAACTCACGTTAAGGGATTTTGGTCATGAGATTATCAAAAAGG
ATCTTCACCTAGATCCTTTTAAATTAAAAATGAAGTTTTAAATCAATCTAAAGTATATATGAGTAAACTT
GGTCTGACAGTTACCAATGCTTAATCAGTGAGGCACCTATCTCAGCGATCTGTCTATTTCGTTCATCCAT
AGTTGCCTGACTCCCCGTCGTGTAGATAACTACGATACGGGAGGGCTTACCATCTGGCCCCAGTGCTGCA
ATGATACCGCGAGACCCACGCTCACCGGCTCCAGATTTATCAGCAATAAACCAGCCAGCCGGAAGGGCCG
AGCGCAGAAGTGGTCCTGCAACTTTATCCGCCTCCATCCAGTCTATTAATTGTTGCCGGGAAGCTAGAGT
AAGTAGTTCGCCAGTTAATAGTTTGCGCAACGTTGTTGCCATTGCTACAGGCATCGTGGTGTCACGCTCG
TCGTTTGGTATGGCTTCATTCAGCTCCGGTTCCCAACGATCAAGGCGAGTTACATGATCCCCCATGTTGT
GCAAAAAAGCGGTTAGCTCCTTCGGTCCTCCGATCGTTGTCAGAAGTAAGTTGGCCGCAGTGTTATCACT
CATGGTTATGGCAGCACTGCATAATTCTCTTACTGTCATGCCATCCGTAAGATGCTTTTCTGTGACTGGT
GAGTACTCAACCAAGTCATTCTGAGAATAGTGTATGCGGCGACCGAGTTGCTCTTGCCCGGCGTCAATAC
GGGATAATACCGCGCCACATAGCAGAACTTTAAAAGTGCTCATCATTGGAAAACGTTCTTCGGGGCGAAA
ACTCTCAAGGATCTTACCGCTGTTGAGATCCAGTTCGATGTAACCCACTCGTGCACCCAACTGATCTTCA
GCATCTTTTACTTTCACCAGCGTTTCTGGGTGAGCAAAAACAGGAAGGCAAAATGCCGCAAAAAAGGGAA
TAAGGGCGACACGGAAATGTTGAATACTCATACTCTTCCTTTTTCAATATTATTGAAGCATTTATCAGGG
TTATTGTCTCATGAGCGGATACATATTTGAATGTATTTAGAAAAATAAACAAATAGGGGTTCCGCGCACA
TTTCCCCGAAAAGTGCCACCTGACGTC
Features (pLannotate 1.2.2; 44 found; start..end, strand, type, name):
     28..80      -  misc_feature   bom (fragment): basis of mobility region from pBR322
    235..587     +  enhancer       CMV enhancer (fragment): human cytomegalovirus immediate early enhancer
    573..727     +  enhancer       CMV enhancer (fragment): human cytomegalovirus immediate early enhancer; contains an 18-bp deletion relative to the standard CMV enhancer
    728..931     +  promoter       CMV promoter: human cytomegalovirus (CMV) immediate early promoter
    933..952     +  promoter       PLtetO-1 promoter (fragment): modified phage lambda PL promoter with tet operator sites (Lutz and Bujard, 1997)
    954..973     +  promoter       PLtetO-1 promoter (fragment): modified phage lambda PL promoter with tet operator sites (Lutz and Bujard, 1997)
    981..1014    +  promoter       TRE3GV promoter (fragment): 3rd-generation Tet-responsive promoter that can be activated by binding of Tet-On® 3G, optimized for retroviral and lentiviral vectors
   1220..1276    +  CDS            GCN4_v4: GCN4 peptide optimized to improve solubility while preserving binding to an scFv-GFP fusion protein (Tanenbaum et al., 2014)
   1594..1617    +  CDS            GCN4_v4 (fragment): GCN4 peptide optimized to improve solubility while preserving binding to an scFv-GFP fusion protein (Tanenbaum et al., 2014)
   1886..1908    +  CDS            GCN4_v4 (fragment): GCN4 peptide optimized to improve solubility while preserving binding to an scFv-GFP fusion protein (Tanenbaum et al., 2014)
   2966..3661    +  CDS            TagBFP: TagBFP is a basic (constitutively fluorescent) blue fluorescent protein published in 2008, derived from Entacmaea quadricolor. It is reported to be a very rapidly-maturing monomer with very low acid sensitivity.
   3671..3778    +  CDS            TPI1 (fragment): TPIS_HUMAN - Also known as TPI. Experimental evidence at protein level: Swiss-Prot protein existence level 1. It is also responsible for the non-negligible production of methylglyoxal a reactive cytotoxic side-product that modifies and can alter proteins, DNA and lipids. From Homo sapiens (Human).
   4687..5043    +  CDS            Tpi1 (fragment): TPIS_MOUSE - Also known as Tpi. Experimental evidence at protein level: Swiss-Prot protein existence level 1. It is also responsible for the non-negligible production of methylglyoxal a reactive cytotoxic side-product that modifies and can alter proteins, DNA and lipids. From Mus musculus (Mouse).
   5097..5270    +  CDS            tpi-1 (fragment): TPIS_CAEEL - Experimental evidence at protein level: Swiss-Prot protein existence level 1. It is also responsible for the non-negligible production of methylglyoxal a reactive cytotoxic side-product that modifies and can alter proteins, DNA and lipids. From Caenorhabditis elegans.
   5556..5621    +  CDS            TPIS_PLAOI (fragment): Experimental evidence at protein level: Swiss-Prot protein existence level 1. From Platanus orientalis (Oriental plane-tree).
   5897..5986    +  CDS            TPI1 (fragment): TPIS_HUMAN - Also known as TPI. Experimental evidence at protein level: Swiss-Prot protein existence level 1. It is also responsible for the non-negligible production of methylglyoxal a reactive cytotoxic side-product that modifies and can alter proteins, DNA and lipids. From Homo sapiens (Human).
   6112..6222    +  CDS            TPIS_MAIZE (fragment): Experimental evidence at protein level: Swiss-Prot protein existence level 1. From Zea mays (Maize).
   6350..6368    -  misc_feature   MCS (fragment): pUC18/19 multiple cloning site
   6471..6489    -  misc_feature   MCS (fragment): pUC18/19 multiple cloning site
   6592..6610    -  misc_feature   MCS (fragment): pUC18/19 multiple cloning site
   6713..6731    -  misc_feature   MCS (fragment): pUC18/19 multiple cloning site
   6834..6852    -  misc_feature   MCS (fragment): pUC18/19 multiple cloning site
   6955..6973    -  misc_feature   MCS (fragment): pUC18/19 multiple cloning site
   7076..7094    -  misc_feature   MCS (fragment): pUC18/19 multiple cloning site
   7197..7215    -  misc_feature   MCS (fragment): pUC18/19 multiple cloning site
   7318..7336    -  misc_feature   MCS (fragment): pUC18/19 multiple cloning site
   7439..7457    -  misc_feature   MCS (fragment): pUC18/19 multiple cloning site
   7560..7578    -  misc_feature   MCS (fragment): pUC18/19 multiple cloning site
   7681..7699    -  misc_feature   MCS (fragment): pUC18/19 multiple cloning site
   7852..8076    +  polyA_signal   bGH poly(A) signal: bovine growth hormone polyadenylation signal
   8080..8101    +  promoter       SV40 promoter (fragment): SV40 enhancer and early promoter
   8122..8550    +  rep_origin     f1 ori (sequence partly withheld): f1 bacteriophage origin of replication; arrow indicates direction of (+) strand synthesis
   8564..8893    +  promoter       SV40 promoter: SV40 enhancer and early promoter
   8941..8988    +  promoter       EM7 promoter: synthetic bacterial promoter&nbsp
   9007..9381    +  CDS            BleoR: antibiotic-binding protein; Sh ble from Streptoalloteichus hindustanus; confers resistance to bleomycin, phleomycin, and Zeocin™
   9391..9516    +  CDS            ble (fragment): BLE_KLEPN - Experimental evidence at protein level: Swiss-Prot protein existence level 1. Binding protein with a strong affinity to the bleomycin family of antibiotics. Binds to CL990; an antimitotic-antibiotic compound. From Klebsiella pneumoniae.
   9511..9632    +  polyA_signal   SV40 poly(A) signal: SV40 polyadenylation signal
   9703..9725    -  protein_bind   lac operator (fragment): The lac repressor binds to the lac operator to inhibit transcription in E. coli. This inhibition can be relieved by adding lactose or isopropyl-β-D-thiogalactopyranoside (IPTG). lac repressor encoded by lacI
   9729..9759    -  promoter       lac promoter: promoter for the E. coli lac operon
   9774..9795    -  protein_bind   CAP binding site: CAP binding activates transcription in the presence of cAMP. E. coli catabolite activator protein
   9808..9900    -  CDS            lacI (fragment): lac repressor; lacI; The lac repressor binds to the lac operator to inhibit transcription in E. coli. This inhibition can be relieved by adding lactose or isopropyl-β-D-thiogalactopyranoside (IPTG).
  10083..10671   -  rep_origin     ori: high-copy-number ColE1/pMB1/pBR322/pUC origin of replication
  10842..11702   -  CDS            AmpR: β-lactamase; bla; confers resistance to ampicillin, carbenicillin, and related antibiotics
  11703..11807   -  promoter       AmpR promoter: bla
