[The description below was written by a language model from this plasmid's Addgene catalogue record and pLannotate feature annotations shown in this document.]
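Description:
HP21-TPI-PTC1 is an 11.8 kb mammalian expression plasmid built on the pcDNA4/TO backbone. It is propagated in E. coli through a high-copy ColE1/pUC-type origin with ampicillin resistance (bla), and it also carries an f1 origin. For selection in mammalian cells, an SV40 early promoter/EM7 promoter pair drives the Sh ble gene, which confers Zeocin resistance and is followed by an SV40 polyadenylation signal.

The payload is a reporter for nonsense-mediated mRNA decay (NMD), transcribed from the CMV enhancer/promoter. Short tet-operator matches lie immediately downstream of the promoter, consistent with the tetracycline-regulatable CMV/TO design of this backbone, which permits inducible expression in cells that express the Tet repressor. According to the record, a 21-nt hairpin sits in the 5'UTR, although the annotation does not pick it up as a feature. The open reading frame begins with GCN4_v4 peptide repeats, the SunTag epitope recognised by an scFv-GFP fusion; only a few copies are annotated. TagBFP follows, and then human TPI1 sequence. The TPI1 matches appear as separate fragments, some assigned to orthologues from other species, which suggests an intron-containing gene segment, though the record does not say so. The premature termination codon is placed at the first TPI amino acid (PTC1).

Downstream, twelve short motifs recur at regular intervals of about 121 bp and are labelled as MCS fragments. They indicate a repeat array in the 3'UTR whose identity the record does not state. The bGH poly(A) signal ends the transcription unit. The associated study concerns single-molecule imaging of NMD, so the construct is suited to visualising translation and decay of individual PTC-containing mRNAs. The record does not say what the hairpin is for.
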