Addgene plasmid #131043: HP21-TPI-PTC1
Purpose: Expresses TPI-PTC1 NMD reporter (It has a Premature termination codon (PTC) at First Amino acid) with a 21 nt hairpin in 5'UTR
Depositing lab: Marvin Tanenbaum. Publication: Single-Molecule Imaging Uncovers Rules Governing Nonsense-Mediated mRNA Decay. Hoek TA, Khuperkar D, Lindeboom RGH, Sonneveld S, Verhagen BMP, Boersma S, Vermeulen M, Tanenbaum ME. Mol Cell. 2019 May 23. pii: S1097-2765(19)30361-2. doi: 10.1016/j.molcel.2019.05.008. PubMed 31155380.
Backbone
  Vector backbone: pcDNA4/TO
  Vector type: Mammalian Expression
  Selectable markers: Zeocin
Growth in bacteria
  Bacterial resistance: Ampicillin, 100 μg/mL
  Growth temperature: 37°C
  Growth strain: DH5alpha
  Copy number: Unknown
Gene/Insert
  Gene/Insert name: TPI-PTC1
  Species: H. sapiens (human)
  Mutation: PTC1
  Entrez Gene: TPI1 (a.k.a. HEL-S-49, TIM, TPI, TPID)
  Promoter: Pcmv
  Cloning method: Gibson Cloning
  Sequencing primers: 5′ CMV Forward
Terms and licenses: Academic/Nonprofit Terms; Industry Terms: Not Available to Industry
Depositor comments: The plasmid has a 21 nt hairpin in 5'UTR.
How to cite: HP21-TPI-PTC1 was a gift from Marvin Tanenbaum (Addgene plasmid # 131043 ; http://n2t.net/addgene:131043 ; RRID:Addgene_131043)
